>Addgene plasmid #46132 | pCasper4-tubulin-IVS-Syn21-QSco-p10 | depositor full sequence | sequence record 65033 | pCasper4-tubulin-IVS-Syn21-QSco-p10 sequence 14067 bps
CATGATGAAATAACATAAGGTGGTCCCGTCGATAGCCGAAGCTTACCGAAGTATACACTTAAATTCAGTG
CACGTTTGCTTGTTGAGAGGAAAGGTTGTGTGCGGACGAATTTTTTTTTGAAAACATTAACCCTTACGTG
GAATAAAAAAAAATGAAATATTGCAAATTTTGCTGCAAAGCTGTGACTGGAGTAAAATTAATTCACGTGC
CGAAGTGTGCTATTAAGAGAAAATTGTGGGAGCAGAGCCTTGGGTGCAGCCTTGGTGAAAACTCCCAAAT
TTGTGATACCCACTTTAATGATTCGCAGTGGAAGGCTGCACCTGCAAAAGGTCAGACATTTAAAAGGAGG
CGACTCAACGCAGATGCCGTACCTAGTAAAGTGATAGAGCCTGAACCAGAAAAGATAAAAGAAGGCTATA
CCAGTGGGAGTACACAAACAGAGTAAGTTTGAATAGTAAAAAAAATCATTTATGTAAACAATAACGTGAC
TGTGCGTTAGGTCCTGTTCATTGTTTAATGAAAATAAGAGCTTGAGGGAAAAAATTCGTACTTTGGAGTA
CGAAATGCGTCGTTTAGAGCAGCAGCCGAATTAATTCTAGTTCCAGTGAAATCCAAGCATTTTCTAAATT
AAATGTATTCTTATTATTATAGTTGTTATTTTTGATATATATAAACAACACTATTATGCCCACCATTTTT
TTGAGATGCATCTACACAAGGAACAAACACTGGATGTCACTTTCAGTTCAAATTGTAACGCTAATCACTC
CGAACAGGTCACAAAAAATTACCTTAAAAAGTCATAATATTAAATTAGAATAAATATAGCTGTGAGGGAA
ATATATACAAATATATTGGAGCAAATAAATTGTACATACAAATATTTATTACTAATTTCTATTGAGACGA
AATGAACCACTCGGAACCATTTGAGCGAACCGAATCGCGCGGAACTAACGACAGTCGCTCCAAGGTCGTC
GAACAAAAGGTGAATGTGTTGCGGAGAGCGGGTGGGAGACAGCGAAAGAGCAACTACGAAACGTGGTGTG
GTGGAGGTGAATTATGAAGAGGGCGCGCGATTTGAAAAGTATGTATATAAAAAATATATCCCGGTGTTTT
ATGTAGCGATAAACGAGTTTTTGATGTAAGGTATGCAGGTGTGTAAGTCTTTTGGTTAGAAGACAAATCC
AAAGTCTACTTGTGGGGATGTTCGAAGGGGAAATACTTGTATTCTATAGGTCATATCTTGTTTTTATTGG
CACAAATATAATTACATTAGCTTTTTGAGGGGGCAATAAACAGTAAACACGATGGTAATAATGGTAAAAA
AAAAAACAAGCAGTTATTTCGGATATATGTCGGCTACTCCTTGCGTCGGGCCCGAAGTCTTAGAGCCAGA
TATGCGAGCACCCGGAAGCTCACGATGAGAATGGCCAGACCCACGTAGTCCAGCGGCAGATCGGCGGCGG
AGAAGTTAAGCGTCTCCAGGATGACCTTGCCCGAACTGGGGCACGTGGTGTTCGACGATGTGCAGCTAAT
TTCGCCCGGCTCCACGTCCGCCCATTGGTTAATCAGCAGACCCTCGTTGGCGTAACGGAACCATGAGAGG
TACGACAACCATTTGAGGTATACTGGCACCGAGCCCGAGTTCAAGAAGAAGCCGCCAAAGAGCAGGAATG
GTATGATAACCGGCGGACCCACAGACAGCGCCATCGAGGTCGAGGAGCTGGCGCAGGATATTAGATATCC
GAAGGACGTTGACACATTGGCCACCAGAGTGACCAGCGCCAGGCAGTTGAAGAAGTGCAGCACTCCGGCC
CGCAGTCCGATCATCGGATAGGCAATCGCCGTGAAGACCAGTGGCACTGTGAGAAAAAGCGGTAATTCGG
CAATCGTTTTGCCCAGAAAGTATGTGTCACAGCGATAAAGTCGACTTCGGGCCTCCCTCATAAAAACTGG
CAGCTCTGAGGTGAACACCTAAATCGAATCGATTCATTAGAAAGTTAGTAAATTATTAATATGCAAATGT
ATTCTAAACAAGACTTACATTTATCGTGGCAAAGACGTTTTGAAAGGTCATGTTGGTCAGGAAGAGGAAG
ATGGCTCCGTTGATATTCATCACGCCCACTTGCGTGAGTTGTTGGCCCAAAAAGATGAGGCCAATCAAGA
TGGCAACCATCTGCAAATTAAAATGTTACTCGCATCTCATTAATATTCATATCTTCAACATGTTCGCGAG
TTAAATGAAATTTATTTATTTTCTGCAAAACTATAAACTATACATCTCATTGAAAAAAACTAAGAAGGGT
GTGGAATCAGGCAATTCTAACTAAAATCTAGCGAATTTGTTTCCAAGAATTGTAAGCGTTATATCATTTG
TTTCCACTGGAACCACTCACCGTTGTCTGAATAAGTCGCACTTTTACGAGGAGTGGTTCCTTGAGCACCG
ACAGCCAGGATCGCCACAGGACCGCCCGGAACTGCATGAACCAGGTGGCCTTGTAGGTGTACCCATTCTC
CGGCTGCTCCAGTGGCTTCTCCAAATTTTTGGTGGCCAACAACTGCTCCATATCCCGGGCTACTTTGCTA
ATAGCAAAATTGTCGCATATCTTGGCGATCCGATCACGGGACTCGATCTCCCGTCCGGGCACAACGGCCA
ACACCTGTACGTAAAAGTCCGCCGGATTGTAGTTGGTAGGACACTGGGCACCCACGCTGGATAGGAGTTG
AGATGTAATGTAATGCTAGATACCCTTAATAAACACATCGAACTCACTAGGAAAAGAAGTCGACGGCTTC
GCTGGGAGTGCCCAAGAAAGCTACCCTGCCCTCGGCCATCAGAAGGATCTTGTCAAAGAGCTCAAACAGC
TCGGAAGACGGCTGATGAATGGTCAGGATGACGGTCTTGCCCTTCTGCGACAGCTTCTTCAGCACCTGGA
CGACGCTGTGGGCGGTAAATGAGTCCAGTCCGGAGGTGGGCTCATCGCAGATCAGAAGCGGCGGATCGGT
TAGTGCCTCGGAGGCGAATGCCAGACGCTTCCTTTCTCCGCCGGACAGACCTTTCACCCTGCCGGGCACA
CCGATGATCGTGTGCTGACATTTGCTGAGCGAAAGCTCCTGGATCACCTGATCCACGCGGGCCACTCGCT
GCCGATAGGTCAGATGTCGTGGCATCCGCACCATGGCCTGGAAAATCAGGTGTTCCCTGGCCGTTAGGGA
GCCGATAAAGAGGTCATCCTGCTGGACATAGGCGCACCTGGCCTGCATCTCCTTGGCGTCCACAGGTTGG
CCATTGAGCAGTCGCATCCCGGATGGCGATACTTGGATGCCCTGCGGCGATCGAAAGGCAAGGGCATTCA
GCAGGGTCGTCTTTCCGGCACCGGAACTGCCCATCACGGCCAAAAGTTCGCCCGGATAGGCCACGCCGCA
AACTGAGTTTCAAATTGGTAATTGGACCCTTTATTAAGATTTCACACAGATCAGCCGACTGCGAATAGAA
ACTCACCGTTCTTGAGCAAATGTTTCCTGGGCGCCGGTATGTGTCGCTCGTTGCAGAATAGTCCGCGTGT
CCGGTTGACCAGCTGCCGCCATCCGGAGCCCGGCTGATTGACCGCCCCAAAGATGTCCATATTGTGCCAG
GCATAGGTGAGGTTCTCGGCTAGTTGGCCGCTCCCTGAACCGGAGTCCTCCGGCGGACTGGGTGGCAGGA
GCGTGCCGTAGTTTTTGGCCTGCCCGAAGCCCTGGTTAATGCAGCTCTGCGAAGCCGCTCCGCTGTCACC
CTGCAATGATAGGGGATCTCAAATATCAACTACAAGCGTTATGCTCATCTAACCCCGAACAAAACGAAGT
ATCCTACGAAGTAGGTTTATACTTTTATTTATTTTTTGTGCATCTAGGATCAGCTTAAAATATCTGGTTG
TTATATTTTTTGTAAAAAAGAATGTAGTCGAAAATGAATGCCTTTAGATGTCTTGATCATGATATGATCT
TAAAAATTGTCTTATATAGCGAGCACAGCTACCAGAATAATCTGTTTCGTGTCACTATTTGTTTGTGCGA
TTGCGGTTTGGGATTTTTGTGGGTCGCAGTTCTCACGCCGCAGACAATTTGATGTTGCAATCGCAGTTCC
TATAGATCAAGTGAACTTAAGATGTATGCACATGTACTACTCACATTGTTCAGATGCTCGGCAGATGGGT
GTTTGCTGCCTCCGCGAATTAATAGCTCCTGATCCTCTTGGCCCATTGCCGGGATTTTTCACACTTTCCC
CTGCTTACCCACCCAAAACCAATCACCACCCCAATCACTCAAAAAACAAACAAAAATAAGAAGCGAGAGG
AGTTTTGGCACAGCACTTTGTGTTTAATTGATGGCGTAAACCGCTTGGAGCTTCGTCACGAAACCGCTGA
CAAAGTGCAACTGAAGGCGGACATTGACGCTAGGTAACGCTACAAACGGTGGCGAAAGAGATAGCGGACG
CAGCGGCGAAAGAGACGGCGATATTTCTGTGGACAGAGAAGGAGGCAAACAGCGCTGACTTTGAGTGGAA
TGTCATTTTGAGTGAGAGGTAATCGAAAGAACCTGGTACTTCAAATACCCTTGGATCGAAGTAAATTTAA
AACTGATCAGATAAGTTCAATGATGTCCAGTGCAGTAAAAAATAAAAAAAAAATATGTTTTTTTAAATCT
ACATTCTCCAAAAAAGGGTTTTATTAACTTACATACATACTAGAATTCGAGCTCAATGCAGTACTAACCC
GACTTACCGATGTCGACGAAGAGGTCCAGGTCCGAGGATCGATTTCCAATGCCTGTGATGCGGGACCCGA
ACTTGTAGACTCGCAGTGGTTGTTTGGGAAAGCCCGGCGACAAAAGCTTGCACAGGTCCTGTTCGATAAC
GTCGTACTCGGGAATCACCTTTAACTTGTCCGCTATTGGGTATTTGTCCTTAAACACATTCGTAATCTCT
CCCACAATCATTGCCCTGGCCTCTGCAATGTAAAAAGTATTTATAAAATATCGCTGGCTCTAAAGAAAAC
ATATTAATCAAAGTATTGAGGCTTTATCAATCTAACATTTACAAGTAGTCAGACCACAATTTTTAGACTG
CACTTCTGCGTAAGTAAATGAAATGAAATGGTGACCTACTCTTGGGTAGCCGTACTGTTATATGCTGACG
AGCCTTCACCTGGGCCTGCTTTTTCTCCTGTTTCGTCTGATGCGTCGGATGCGGCTGGACTGGCTGATTG
TTGGGATTGGGTTTTGGATGCTGCTCCGAAAGGTGGGCCACAGCTTTTGCGATGGTGGTGCCCACTATGC
GGTTGCTGCAGGAACTACAGCTGAATGTTCGCTTTATTGTCTGCAGCTCCTGGGGCTGGACGAAGGCCAC
GCCCTCACCCGGTGCGGCCATCTCCTGCGGCAAAACGTATGTGGGATTCCTGTCCAAGTAGCTCTCGATG
CCCACCATAATGCGCTCCAGCAGGTTGGCCAGGTGCGGGTCTAGCTGCGGCGGATTCGTCGTCTGGTTCA
CTGAGTTTAGGGTCTGCAGAAAGAAGTGTGCCTCCATGGTAAGCGGATTCATCTGCACGATCAGCGGGCT
TTAGTCTAAAAATTCGAATGATACAAACTCGTACTCACGTAAAGCAGTTTGTTTGGCATCATCTCGGCCA
TCGTCTTATTCTTCTTCGTGGCCTTTGTTACCGGAGCGGCTATGTTGGGCGCGGTGGAGCCCGGAAGCTG
AAAGGTTAATCGAATGCGTTAACTTTTCTGCAACTCGAAAGTTTGCCGCCTTTGTTCGACTGCCAATAAC
TGTTGATTCGAAAATTCGAATCGAAGCGGTTGAATTTCGTAGGGTGGCCAACTACACCAAAGTTCGCCGG
CGGTGTATGCATGTGAGTGTGAGTGTGACAGTGGGTGTACGTGTGCTTTAAGCGACACAATCGCACCGCG
ATGTACATATTTTTGTAGAAATGTGTGTGCATTTTTCGTCCGGATCACGGCTCCATAAAATAAATCATAT
CACAGGGCTCAGGGATTTGTGAGTAGAAGTTCCCGCCACTTAAACGTCACTTGTGAAATCGCCATCGACG
GTCAACTTTTACTCACACTGGTCTTCCGCGGACGGACCGTCTCAAAGTACTGCCTTTCTGCGTTGGAAAA
CATCGCCTTTTTCGTCCAAAAGGAGTCCCCAGGTTCGATCCGCATGGCGTTGTGCGTGCGTGCCTTTCTT
TTCAAATGATTACGGCTATTAACTTGGGGGCGTTAAGTTGGAAACACGTAAATTGCAGACTGCGATTAGA
GTGACCATGAGTAGGAGTTCAAAATCTCCTGACATCATTTTCTTAAAACCTGCTTTGTTTTTTACATTTC
TATTTAATATAACTCCTATTTGAATAAAAAAACAAAACAAGTTTAGATGTTAAGATATTAACTACATCCT
TTGCTCCAAAGGGAGAGGGGAAGTTATGGAGTTAATTAATTTGCTGTTGGAAATCAATATGGAGTCAGAA
ATATAATGATTTACTAAACCTTATTGAATCGGTAACGATGCGAATTTATATTAAAATAGCTTTTATGAAA
CATTCAACAAAAATATTATTAATGTTGGCCCACTTTAGCAACCGGTTAGGTCTACCGGTTGGGCAAGCAA
AGATTCACGCCCTGGTTCGAGTCCCAACTAGTCCTGCAAAATACCGCAGCAAGTTTTAGAGAGACCAAGT
GCCATTACCTCTCCCACTTCAGTTATCGGTTATGCGGCGTTTAAGTCGACAGCTTGCCGTCTCTAGCTCC
GGTGCCTATATAAAGCAGCCCGCTTTCCACATTTCATATTCGTTTTACGTTTGTCAAGCCTCATAGCCGG
CAGTTCGAACGTATACGCTCTCTGAGTCAGACCTCGAAATCGTAGCTCTACACAATTCTGTGAATTTTCC
TTGTCGCGTGTGAAACACTTCCAATAAAAACTCCTGCAGGTGAGTACTTTAAAAAAAAATCTAGTGAAAT
AATGCTGAAAAGAAATTTGTGTGGGCAAAATTCAATGGGCAAAAACGCGATGCGGCTTTTTCTCAAAATG
GCGGCCGGCCTGCGTTTTTTCCTCAAAAGTGATGACGTCATGCCTGTTTTTTTTTTTTTGTTCGCAATGA
GGAATGGCTCTTAAAATCTACTAGATAAAAAAAATATTCATTATTTCTATGCTGCTGGAACGCTTCATTA
ATCTTAAAAATTCTAAATTCGGTTACCATGATACTTCGACGCATAACTGTAGATTTTGGATAGAATTAAA
GAGAAAATGGCGAGAGAGTAAAATTCCGGCGTCGGCAAAGTAGAGCAAAAAAATCAGTATACCATTTAGC
TACCTCTCTCACTCGCACGCAGTGCCGGCTCAAGTTGGGCGCGGCTCTGCAATTATCGATTTTCTTGGGG
TGTGTAACTAATCATCCGTTTTCCCTTCCTCCTCATCCACAGCGTGAAGGTACCCGCCCGGGGATCAGAT
CCGCGGCCGCAAAAGGTAGGTTCAACCACTGATGCCTAGGCACACCGAAACGACTAACCCTAATTCTTAT
CCTTTACTTCAGGCGGCCGCGGCTCGAGGGTACCAACTTAAAAAAAAAAATCAAA
[2754 nt withheld, positions 7616-10369]
TAATCTAGAATGAATCGTTTTTAAAATAACAAATCAATTGTTTTATAATATTCGTACGATTCTTTGATTA
TGTAATAAAATGTGATCATTAGGAAGATTACGAAAAATATAAAAAATATGAGTTCTGTGTGTATAACAAA
TGCTGTAAACGCCACAATTGTGTTTGTTGCAAATAAACCCATGATTATTTGATTAAAATTGTTGTTTTCT
TTGTTCATAGACAATAGTGTGTTTTGCCTAAACGTGTACTGCATAAACTCCATGCGAGTGTATAGCGAGC
TAGTGGCTAACGCTTGCCCCACCAAAGTAGATTCGTCAAAATCCTCAATTTCATCACCCTCCTCCAAGTT
TAACATTTGGCCGTCGGAATTAACTTCTAAAGATGCCACATAATCTAATAAATGAAATAGAGATTCAAAC
GTGGCGTCATCGTCCGTTTCGACCATTTCCGAAAAGAACTCGGGCATAAACTCTATGATTTCTCTGGACG
TGGTGTTGTCGAAACTCTCAAAGTACGCAGTCAGGAACGTGCGCGACATGTCGTCGGGAAACTCGCGCGG
AAACATGTTGTTGTAACCGAACGGGTCCCATAGCGCCAAAACCAAATCTGCCAGCGTCAATAGAATGAGC
ACGATGCCGACAATGGAGCTGGCTTGGATAGCGATTCGATCGAGTTAACATCGAGGTCGACCTGCAGCCA
AGCTTTGCGTACTCGCAAATTATTAAAAATAAAACTTTAAAAATAATTTCGTCTAATTAATATTATGAGT
TAATTCAAACCCCACGGACATGCTAAGGGTTAATCAACAATCATATCGCTGTCTCACTCAGACTCAATAC
GACACTCAGAATACTATTCCTTTCACTCGCACTTATTGCAAGCATACGTTAAGTGGATGTCTCTTGCCGA
CGGGACCACCTTATGTTATTTCATCATGGTCTGGCCATTCTCATCGTGAGCTTCCGGGTGCTCGCATATC
TGGCTCTAAGACTTCGGGCCCGACGCAAGGAGTAGCCGACATATATCCGAAATAACTGCTTGTTTTTTTT
TTTACCATTATTACCATCGTGTTTACTGTTTATTGCCCCCTCAAAAAGCTAATGTAATTATATTTGTGCC
AATAAAAACAAGATATGACCTATAGAATACAAGTATTTCCCCTTCGAACATCCCCACAAGTAGACTTTGG
ATTTGTCTTCTAACCAAAAGACTTACACACCTGCATACCTTACATCAAAAACTCGTTTATCGCTACATAA
AACACCGGGATATATTTTTTATATACATACTTTTCAAATCGCGCGCCCTCTTCATAATTCACCTCCACCA
CACCACGTTTCGTAGTTGCTCTTTCGCTGTCTCCCACCCGCTCTCCGCAACACATTCACCTTTTGTTCGA
CGACCTTGGAGCGACTGTCGTTAGTTCCGCGCGATTCGGTGCGGTATTTCACACCGCATATGGTGCACTC
TCAGTACAATCTGCTCTGATGCCGCATAGTTAAGCCAGCCCCGACACCCGCCAACACCCGCTGACGCGCC
CTGACGGGCTTGTCTGCTCCCGGCATCCGCTTACAGACAAGCTGTGACCGTCTCCGGGAGCTGCATGTGT
CAGAGGTTTTCACCGTCATCACCGAAACGCGCGAGACGAAAGGGCCTCGTGATACGCCTATTTTTATAGG
TTAATGTCATGATAATAATGGTTTCTTAGACGTCAGGTGGCACTTTTCGGGGAAATGTGCGCGGAACCCC
TATTTGTTTATTTTTCTAAATACATTCAAATATGTATCCGCTCATGAGACAATAACCCTGATAAATGCTT
CAATAATATTGAAAAAGGAAGAGTATGAGTATTCAACATTTCCGTGTCGCCCTTATTCCCTTTTTTGCGG
CATTTTGCCTTCCTGTTTTTGCTCACCCAGAAACGCTGGTGAAAGTAAAAGATGCTGAAGATCAGTTGGG
TGCACGAGTGGGTTACATCGAACTGGATCTCAACAGCGGTAAGATCCTTGAGAGTTTTCGCCCCGAAGAA
CGTTTTCCAATGATGAGCACTTTTAAAGTTCTGCTATGTGGCGCGGTATTATCCCGTGTTGACGCCGGGC
AAGAGCAACTCGGTCGCCGCATACACTATTCTCAGAATGACTTGGTTGAGTACTCACCAGTCACAGAAAA
GCATCTTACGGATGGCATGACAGTAAGAGAATTATGCAGTGCTGCCATAACCATGAGTGATAACACTGCG
GCCAACTTACTTCTGACAACGATCGGAGGACCGAAGGAGCTAACCGCTTTTTTGCACAACATGGGGGATC
ATGTAACTCGCCTTGATCGTTGGGAACCGGAGCTGAATGAAGCCATACCAAACGACGAGCGTGACACCAC
GATGCCTGTAGCAATGGCAACAACGTTGCGCAAACTATTAACTGGCGAACTACTTACTCTAGCTTCCCGG
CAACAATTAATAGACTGGATGGAGGCGGATAAAGTTGCAGGACCACTTCTGCGCTCGGCCCTTCCGGCTG
GCTGGTTTATTGCTGATAAATCTGGAGCCGGTGAGCGTGGGTCTCGCGGTATCATTGCAGCACTGGGGCC
AGATGGTAAGCCCTCCCGTATCGTAGTTATCTACACGACGGGGAGTCAGGCAACTATGGATGAACGAAAT
AGACAGATCGCTGAGATAGGTGCCTCACTGATTAAGCATTGGTAACTGTCAGACCAAGTTTACTCATATA
TACTTTAGATTGATTTAAAACTTCATTTTTAATTTAAAAGGATCTAGGTGAAGATCCTTTTTGATAATCT
CATGACCAAAATCCCTTAACGTGAGTTTTCGTTCCACTGAGCGTCAGACCCCGTAGAAAAGATCAAAGGA
TCTTCTTGAGATCCTTTTTTTCTGCGCGTAATCTGCTGCTTGCAAACAAAAAAACCACCGCTACCAGCGG
TGGTTTGTTTGCCGGATCAAGAGCTACCAACTCTTTTTCCGAAGGTAACTGGCTTCAGCAGAGCGCAGAT
ACCAAATACTGTCCTTCTAGTGTAGCCGTAGTTAGGCCACCACTTCAAGAACTCTGTAGCACCGCCTACA
TACCTCGCTCTGCTAATCCTGTTACCAGTGGCTGCTGCCAGTGGCGATAAGTCGTGTCTTACCGGGTTGG
ACTCAAGACGATAGTTACCGGATAAGGCGCAGCGGTCGGGCTGAACGGGGGGTTCGTGCACACAGCCCAG
CTTGGAGCGAACGACCTACACCGAACTGAGATACCTACAGCGTGAGCATTGAGAAAGCGCCACGCTTCCC
GAAGGGAGAAAGGCGGACAGGTATCCGGTAAGCGGCAGGGTCGGAACAGGAGAGCGCACGAGGGAGCTTC
CAGGGGGAAACGCCTGGTATCTTTATAGTCCTGTCGGGTTTCGCCACCTCTGACTTGAGCGTCGATTTTT
GTGATGCTCGTCAGGGGGGCGGAGCCTATGGAAAAACGCCTTCTTCTTGAACTCGGGCTCGGTGCCAGTA
TACCTCAAATGGTTGTCGTACCTCTCATGGTTCCGTTACGCCAACGAGGGTCTGCTGATTAACCAATGGG
CGGACGTGGAGCCGGGCGAAATTAGCTGCACATCGTCGAACACCACGTGCCCCAGTTCGGGCAAGGTCAT
CCTGGAGACGCTTAACTTCTCCGCCGCCGATCTGCCGCTGGACTACGTGGGTCTGGCC
Features (pLannotate 1.2.2; 14 found; start..end, strand, type, name):
      1..586     +  misc_feature   P element 5' end: No description available
   1364..4246    -  CDS            mini-white: Drosophila white gene eye color pigment; white; This is a modified version of the white gene lacking part of the first intron.
   5151..5582    -  CDS            Tailor (fragment): TUTT_DROME - Experimental evidence at protein level: Swiss-Prot protein existence level 1. Uridylyltransferase which mediates terminal uridylation of miRNAs, leading to their degradation. Has high specificity for splicing-derived miRNAs (mirtrons) and other miRNA substrates containing a 3'-G terminal nucleotide. Appears to be a major suppressor of mirtron biogenesis. From Drosophila melanogaster (Fruit fly).
   7506..7572    +  intron         Mhc intron: modified Drosophila myosin heavy chain intron 16 (Pfeiffer et al., 2010)
   7616..10369   +  CDS            qa-1s (sequence withheld): QUTR_NEUCR - Protein inferred from homology: Swiss-Prot protein existence level 3. Multi-domain repressor protein that negatively regulates transcription of the quinate utilization pathway genes. May mediate its repressor activity by binding directly to the qa-1f activator protein (By similarity). From Neurospora crassa (strain ATCC 24698 / 74-OR23-1A / CBS 708.71 / DSM 1257 / FGSC 987).
  10393..11043   -  CDS            P74 (fragment): PIF0_NPVAC - Experimental evidence at protein level: Swiss-Prot protein existence level 1. Plays an essential role for oral infectivity of occlusion- derived virus (ODV) and functions also in host midgut attachment and fusion by binding to a specific host receptor. From Autographa californica nuclear polyhedrosis virus (AcMNPV).
  11075..11307   +  misc_feature   P element 3' end: P element 3' end
  11307..11809   +  gene           mini-white (fragment): white; This modified version of the white gene lacks part of the first intron.
  11808..11877   -  misc_feature   bom (fragment): basis of mobility region from pBR322
  11979..12014   -  CDS            rop (fragment): Rop protein, which maintains plasmids at low copy number; rop
  12109..12213   +  promoter       AmpR promoter: bla
  12214..13074   +  CDS            AmpR: β-lactamase; bla; confers resistance to ampicillin, carbenicillin, and related antibiotics
  13245..13833   +  rep_origin     ori: high-copy-number ColE1/pMB1/pBR322/pUC origin of replication
  13839..14067   +  CDS            mini-white (fragment): Drosophila white gene eye color pigment; white; This is a modified version of the white gene lacking part of the first intron.
