[The description below was written by a language model from this plasmid's Addgene catalogue record and pLannotate feature annotations shown in this document.]
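Description:
pCasper4-tubulin-IVS-Syn21-QSco-p10 is a 14,067 bp Drosophila P-element transformation vector built on the pCasper4-tubulinP backbone and catalogued as an insect expression plasmid. In bacteria it is maintained through a ColE1/pUC-type origin and selected with ampicillin via the β-lactamase gene. The P element 5' and 3' ends flank the transgenic cargo, so that transposase-mediated integration carries both the expression cassette and the mini-white gene into the fly genome. Mini-white, a shortened form of the white eye-pigment gene, provides the visible eye-colour marker used to identify transformants.

The payload is QSco, a synthetic codon-optimized version of QS (about 2.75 kb). The annotation identifies it as the Neurospora crassa qa-1s repressor, which negatively regulates quinate-utilization genes and is thought to act on the qa-1f activator. It is driven by the tubulin promoter carried in the backbone. This promoter is not annotated as a feature, and the "Tailor" fragment called upstream of the insert probably reflects genomic sequence within that promoter region. The depositor modified the 5' UTR by adding IVS, annotated as a modified myosin heavy chain intron 16, together with the Syn21 translational enhancer. The original SV40 terminator was replaced by the baculovirus p10 terminator, and the AcMNPV "P74" fragment annotated just downstream of the coding sequence likely corresponds to this region. These elements are generally used to raise transgene expression.

The construct belongs to an improved Q-system reagent set and is suited to making flies that express the QS repressor under the tubulin promoter to suppress QF-driven transcription. The repository notes a single-nucleotide mismatch in the tubulin promoter, which the depositor considers functionally insignificant.
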