Addgene plasmid #46132: pCasper4-tubulin-IVS-Syn21-QSco-p10
Depositing lab: Christopher Potter. Depositing organization: Johns Hopkins University and School of Medicine. Publication: Improved and expanded Q-system reagents for genetic manipulations. Riabinina O, Luginbuhl D, Marr E, Liu S, Wu MN, Luo L, Potter CJ. Nat Methods. 2015 Jan 12. doi: 10.1038/nmeth.3250. PubMed 25581800.
Backbone
  Vector backbone: pCasper4-tubulinP
  Backbone size w/o insert (bp): 11431
  Total vector size (bp): 14067
  Modifications to backbone: Introduced IVS and Syn21 into 5' UTR. Removed SV40 terminator, and replaced with p10 terminator.
  Vector type: Insect Expression
  Selectable markers: white
Growth in bacteria
  Bacterial resistance: Ampicillin, 100 μg/mL
  Growth temperature: 37°C
  Growth strain: DH5alpha
  Copy number: Unknown
Gene/Insert
  Gene/Insert name: QSco (alt name: QS codon optimized)
  Species: Synthetic
  Insert size (bp): 2757
  Cloning method: Ligation Independent Cloning
  Sequencing primers: 5′ tubP-F:TTTCTATGCTGCTGGAACGC
Terms and licenses: Academic/Nonprofit Terms; Industry Terms: Not Available to Industry
Depositor comments: Please note that Addgene's sequencing results found a single nucleotide mismatch at bp# 5036 in the tubulin promoter when compared to the full plasmid sequence. The depositing laboratory states that this difference is not a concern for the function of the plasmid. Please see this additional reference https://www.ncbi.nlm.nih.gov/pubmed/20434990 for more information on the Q-system.
How to cite: pCasper4-tubulin-IVS-Syn21-QSco-p10 was a gift from Christopher Potter (Addgene plasmid # 46132 ; http://n2t.net/addgene:46132 ; RRID:Addgene_46132)
