>Addgene plasmid #46132 | pCasper4-tubulin-IVS-Syn21-QSco-p10 | addgene partial sequence | sequence record 68126 | tubP-F 5'--3'
ATACTTCGACGCATAACTGTAGATTTTGGATAGAATTAAAGAGAAAATGGCGAGAGAGTAAAATTCCGGC
GTCGGCAAAGTAGAGCAAAAAAATCAGTATACCATTTAGCTACCTCTCTCACTCGCACGCAGTGCCGGCT
CAAGTTGGGCGCGGCTCTGCAATTATCGATTTTCTTGGGGTGTGTAACTAATCATCCGTTTTCCCTTCCT
CCTCATCCACAGCGTGAAGGTACCCGCCCGGGGATCAGATCCGCGGCCGCAAAAGGTAGGTTCAACCACT
GATGCCTAGGCACACCGAAACGACTAACCCTAATTCTTATCCTTTACTTCAGGCGGCCGCGGCTCGAGGG
TACCAACTTAAAAAAAAAAATCAAA
[513 nt withheld, positions 376-888]
