>Addgene plasmid #46132 | pCasper4-tubulin-IVS-Syn21-QSco-p10 | addgene partial sequence | sequence record 68403 | pCasper-F 5'-gggttttattaacttacat-3'
GGTCCTGTTCGATAACGTCGTACTCGGGAATCACCTTTAACTTGTCCGCTATTGGGTATTTGTCCTTAAA
CACATTCGTAATCTCTCCCACAATCATTGCCCTGGCCTCTGCAATGTAAAAAGTATTTATAAAATATCGC
TGGCTCTAAAGGAAACATATTAATCAAAGTATTGAGGCTTTATCAATCTAACATTTACAAGTAGTCAGAC
CACAATTTTTAGACTGCACTTCTGCGTAAGTAAATGAAATGAAATGGTGACCTACTCTTGGGTAGCCGTA
CTGTTATATGCTGACGAGCCTTCACCTGGGCCTGCTTTTTCTCCTGTTTCGTCTGATGCGTCGGATGCGG
CTGGACTGGCTGATTGTTGGGATTGGGTTTTGGATGCTGCTCCGAAAGGTGGGCCACAGCTTTTGCGATG
GTGGTGCCCACTATGCGGTTGCTGCAGGAACTACAGCTGAATGTTCGCTTTATTGTCTGCAGCTCCTGGG
GCTGGACGAAGGCCACGCCCTCACCCGGTGCGGCCATCTCCTGCGGCAAAACGTATGTGGGATTCCTGTC
CAAGTAGCTCTCGATGCCCACCATAATGCGCTCCAGCAGGTTGGCCAGGTGCGGGTCTAGCTGCGGCGGA
TTCGTCGTCTGGTTCACTGAGTTTAGGGTCTGCAGAAAGAAGTGTGCCTCCATGGTAAGCGGATTCATCT
GCACGATCAGCGGGCTTTAGTCTAAAAATTCGAATGATACAAACTCGTACTCACGTAAAGCAGTTTGTTT
GGCATCATCTCGGCCATCGTCTTATTCTTCTTCGTGGCCTTTGTTACCGGAGCGGCTATGTTGGGCGCGG
TGGAGCCCGGAAGCTGAAAG
